Addgene plasmid #238606: BIRC3-HiBiT Fusion Vector
Purpose: Express BIRC3-HiBiT Fusion Protein in Mammalian Cells under a CMV promoter
Depositing lab: Promega Corporation.
Backbone
  Vector backbone: pBiT3.1-C [CMV/HiBiT/Blast] Vector
  Vector type: Mammalian Expression
  Selectable markers: Blasticidin
Growth in bacteria
  Bacterial resistance: Kanamycin, 50 μg/mL
  Growth temperature: 37°C
  Growth strain: DH5alpha
  Copy number: High Copy
Gene/Insert
  Gene/Insert name: BIRC3
  Species: H. sapiens (human)
  Mutation: None
  Entrez Gene: BIRC3 (a.k.a. AIP1, API2, CIAP2, HAIP1, HIAP1, IAP-1, MALT2, MIHC, RNF49, c-IAP2)
  Promoter: CMV
  Tag / fusion protein: HiBiT (C terminal on backbone)
  Cloning method: Other
Terms and licenses: Academic/Nonprofit Terms; Industry Terms
How to cite: BIRC3-HiBiT Fusion Vector was a gift from Promega Corporation (Addgene plasmid # 238606 ; http://n2t.net/addgene:238606 ; RRID:Addgene_238606)
