[The description below was written by a language model from this plasmid's Addgene catalogue record and pLannotate feature annotations shown in this document.]
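Description:
BIRC3-HiBiT Fusion Vector is a mammalian expression plasmid built on the pBiT3.1-C [CMV/HiBiT/Blast] backbone, in which human BIRC3 (also known as cIAP2, API2 or MIHC) is expressed with a C-terminal HiBiT tag. Transcription is driven by the human cytomegalovirus immediate-early enhancer and promoter, followed by a chimeric β-globin/immunoglobulin intron that generally improves mRNA processing and expression. A T7 promoter sits just upstream of the coding sequence, which could support in vitro transcription. The unmutated BIRC3 open reading frame is followed by a short region that the annotation software labels only as small MCS and tag-like fragments. HiBiT itself is not annotated, but by the catalogue description it should lie here, ahead of the SV40 polyadenylation signal.

The plasmid is propagated in E. coli at high copy from a ColE1/pUC-type origin, with a cer site that helps resolve multimers, and is selected with kanamycin. The feature table shows an SV40 early promoter and a bacterial EM7 promoter in tandem driving a neo/nptII gene with a synthetic poly(A) signal, an arrangement that would give kanamycin resistance in bacteria and could confer G418 resistance in mammalian cells. The catalogue lists blasticidin as the mammalian marker, but no blasticidin resistance gene is annotated, so this discrepancy remains unresolved.

HiBiT is a small peptide that complements the LgBiT fragment to reconstitute NanoLuc luciferase, so the construct is suited to luminescent quantification of BIRC3 protein levels. BIRC3 is an E3 ubiquitin ligase that regulates apoptosis and NF-κB signalling. The record does not state a specific application beyond expression.
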