Features (pLannotate 1.2.2; 19 found; start..end, strand, type, name):
    140..517     +  enhancer       CMV enhancer: human cytomegalovirus immediate early enhancer
    519..718     +  promoter       CMV promoter: human cytomegalovirus (CMV) immediate early promoter
    857..989     +  intron         chimeric intron: chimera between introns from human β-globin and immunoglobulin heavy chain genes
   1033..1051    +  promoter       T7 promoter: promoter for bacteriophage T7 RNA polymerase
   1065..2876    +  CDS            BIRC3: BIRC3_HUMAN - Also known as API2, MIHC, RNF49. Experimental evidence at protein level: Swiss-Prot protein existence level 1. Multi-functional protein which regulates not only caspases and apoptosis, but also modulates inflammatory signaling and immunity, mitogenic kinase signaling and cell proliferation, as well as cell invasion and metastasis. Acts as an E3 ubiquitin-protein ligase regulating NF-kappa-B signaling and regulates both canonical and non- canonical NF-kappa-B signaling by acting in opposite directions: acts as a positive regulator of the canonical pathway and suppresses constituti
   2954..2983    +  misc_feature   MCS (fragment): pUC18/19 multiple cloning site
   2990..3039    +  CDS            SET1 (fragment): solubility-enhancement tag derived from T7 phage gene 10B
   3047..3066    +  terminator     T7 terminator (fragment): transcription terminator for bacteriophage T7 RNA polymerase
   3088..3209    -  polyA_signal   SV40 poly(A) signal: SV40 polyadenylation signal
   3232..3300    -  CDS            large T antigen (fragment): large T antigen from SV40 (simian virus 40)
   3305..3337    +  rep_origin     M13 ori (fragment): M13 bacteriophage origin of replication; arrow indicates direction of (+) strand synthesis
   3338..3389    -  misc_feature   bom (fragment): basis of mobility region from pBR322
   3454..3811    +  promoter       SV40 promoter: SV40 enhancer and early promoter
   3826..3873    +  promoter       EM7 promoter: synthetic bacterial promoter&nbsp
   3905..4696    +  CDS            neo: KKA2_KLEPN - Also known as kan, nptII. Experimental evidence at protein level: Swiss-Prot protein existence level 1. Resistance to kanamycin, neomycin, paromomycin, ribostamycin, butirosin and gentamicin B. From Klebsiella pneumoniae.
   4763..4811    +  polyA_signal   poly(A) signal: synthetic polyadenylation signal
   4832..4921    -  CDS            tnpA (fragment): TN5P_ECOLX - Also known as tnp. Experimental evidence at protein level: Swiss-Prot protein existence level 1. Mediates transposition of transposon Tn5 by a 'cut and paste' mechanism. First, the monomeric transposase binds the 19 bp inverted DNA repeats flanking the transposon. Then, dimerization of the DNA- bound transposase creates a synaptic DNA complex. After nicking of the first DNA strand, excision of the transposon proceeds through a series of intermediates. The transposase then mediates the insertion of the transposon at a new site by strand transfer. The activity of the wild- type tran
   5050..5638    -  rep_origin     ori: high-copy-number ColE1/pMB1/pBR322/pUC origin of replication
   5754..6037    +  misc_feature   cer region: ColE1-derived recombination site that helps to maintain plasmids as monomers
>Addgene plasmid #238606 | BIRC3-HiBiT Fusion Vector | addgene full sequence | sequence record 478477 | Addgene NGS Result
TCAATATTGGCCATTAGCCATATTATTCATTGGTTATATAGCATAAATCAATATTGGCTATTGGCCATTG
CATACGTTGTATCTATATCATAATATGTACATTTATATTGGCTCATGTCCAATATGACCGCCATGTTGGC
ATTGATTATTGACTAGTTATTAATAGTAATCAATTACGGGGTCATTAGTTCATAGCCCATATATGGAGTT
CCGCGTTACATAACTTACGGTAAATGGCCCGCCTGGCTGACCGCCCAACGACCCCCGCCCATTGACGTCA
ATAATGACGTATGTTCCCATAGTAACGCCAATAGGGACTTTCCATTGACGTCAATGGGTGGAGTATTTAC
GGTAAACTGCCCACTTGGCAGTACATCAAGTGTATCATATGCCAAGTCCGCCCCCTATTGACGTCAATGA
CGGTAAATGGCCCGCCTGGCATTATGCCCAGTACATGACCTTACGGGACTTTCCTACTTGGCAGTACATC
TACGTATTAGTCATCGCTATTACCATGGTGATGCGGTTTTGGCAGTACACCAATGGGCGTGGATAGCGGT
TTGACTCACGGGGATTTCCAAGTCTCCACCCCATTGACGTCAATGGGAGTTTGTTTTGGCACCAAAATCA
ACGGGACTTTCCAAAATGTCGTAATAACCCCGCCCCGTTGACGCAAATGGGCGGTAGGCGTGTACGGTGG
GAGGTCTATATAAGCAGAGCTGGTTTAGTGAACCGTCAGATCACTAGAAGCTTTATTGCGGTAGTTTATC
ACAGTTAAATTGCTAACGCAGTCAGTGCTTCTGACACAACAGTCTCGAACTTAAGCTGCAGAAGTTGGTC
GTGAGGCACTGGGCAGGTAAGTATCAAGGTTACAAGACAGGTTTAAGGAGACCAATAGAAACTGGGCTTG
TCGAGACAGAGAAGACTCTTGCGTTTCTGATAGGCACCTATTGGTCTTACTGACATCCACTTTGCCTTTC
TCTCCACAGGTGTCCACTCCCAGTTCAATTACAGCTCTTAAGGCTAGAGTATTAATACGACTCACTATAG
GGCTAGCGATCGCCATGAACATAGTAGAAAACAGCATATTCTTATCAAATTTGATGAAAAGCGCCAACAC
GTTTGAACTGAAATACGACTTGTCATGTGAACTGTACCGAATGTCTACGTATTCCACTTTTCCTGCTGGG
GTTCCTGTCTCAGAAAGGAGTCTTGCTCGTGCTGGTTTCTATTACACTGGTGTGAATGACAAGGTCAAAT
GCTTCTGTTGTGGCCTGATGCTGGATAACTGGAAAAGAGGAGACAGTCCTACTGAAAAGCATAAAAAGTT
GTATCCTAGCTGCAGATTCGTTCAGAGTCTAAATTCCGTTAACAACTTGGAAGCTACCTCTCAGCCTACT
TTTCCTTCTTCAGTAACAAATTCCACACACTCATTACTTCCGGGTACAGAAAACAGTGGATATTTCCGTG
GCTCTTATTCAAACTCTCCATCAAATCCTGTAAACTCCAGAGCAAATCAAGATTTTTCTGCCTTGATGAG
AAGTTCCTACCACTGTGCAATGAATAACGAAAATGCCAGATTACTTACTTTTCAGACATGGCCATTGACT
TTTCTGTCGCCAACAGATCTGGCAAAAGCAGGCTTTTACTACATAGGACCTGGAGACAGAGTGGCTTGCT
TTGCCTGTGGTGGAAAATTGAGCAATTGGGAACCGAAGGATAATGCTATGTCAGAACACCTGAGACATTT
TCCCAAATGCCCATTTATAGAAAATCAGCTTCAAGACACTTCAAGATACACAGTTTCTAATCTGAGCATG
CAGACACATGCAGCCCGCTTTAAAACATTCTTTAACTGGCCCTCTAGTGTTCTAGTTAATCCTGAGCAGC
TTGCAAGTGCGGGTTTTTATTATGTGGGTAACAGTGATGATGTCAAATGCTTTTGCTGTGATGGTGGACT
CAGGTGTTGGGAATCTGGAGATGATCCATGGGTTCAACATGCCAAGTGGTTTCCAAGGTGTGAGTACTTG
ATAAGAATTAAAGGACAGGAGTTCATCCGTCAAGTTCAAGCCAGTTACCCTCATCTACTTGAACAGCTGC
TATCCACATCAGACAGCCCAGGAGATGAAAATGCAGAGTCATCAATTATCCATTTTGAACCTGGAGAAGA
CCATTCAGAAGATGCAATCATGATGAATACTCCTGTGATTAATGCTGCCGTGGAAATGGGCTTTAGTAGA
AGCCTGGTAAAACAGACAGTTCAGAGAAAAATCCTAGCAACTGGAGAGAATTATAGACTAGTCAATGATC
TTGTGTTAGACTTACTCAATGCAGAAGATGAAATAAGGGAAGAGGAGAGAGAAAGAGCAACTGAGGAAAA
AGAATCAAATGATTTATTATTAATCCGGAAGAATAGAATGGCACTTTTTCAACATTTGACTTGTGTAATT
CCAATCCTGGATAGTCTACTAACTGCCGGAATTATTAATGAACAAGAACATGATGTTATTAAACAGAAGA
CACAGACGTCTTTACAAGCAAGAGAACTGATTGATACGATTTTAGTAAAAGGAAATATTGCAGCCACTGT
ATTCAGAAACTCTCTGCAAGAAGCTGAAGCTGTGTTATATGAGCATTTATTTGTGCAACAGGACATAAAA
TATATTCCCACAGAAGATGTTTCAGATCTACCAGTGGAAGAACAATTGCGGAGACTACAAGAAGAAAGAA
CATGTAAAGTGTGTATGGACAAAGAAGTGTCCATAGTGTTTATTCCTTGTGGTCATCTAGTAGTATGCAA
AGATTGTGCTCCTTCTTTAAGAAAGTGTCCTATTTGTAGGAGTACAATCAAGGGTACAGTTCGTACATTT
CTTTCAGTTTCTCAAGGCAGTTCAGGTGGCTCGAGCGGTGTGAGCGGCTGGCGGCTGTTCAAGAAGATTA
GCTAAGGCCGCGACTCTAGAGTCGACCTGCAGGCATGCAAGCTGATCCGGCTGCTAACAAAGCCCGAAAG
GAAGCTGAGTTGGCTGCTGCCACCGCTGAGCAATAACTAGCATAACCCCTTGGGGCGGCCGCTTCGAGCA
GACATGATAAGATACATTGATGAGTTTGGACAAACCACAACTAGAATGCAGTGAAAAAAATGCTTTATTT
GTGAAATTTGTGATGCTATTGCTTTATTTGTAACCATTATAAGCTGCAATAAACAAGTTAACAACAACAA
TTGCATTCATTTTATGTTTCAGGTTCAGGGGGAGATGTGGGAGGTTTTTTTAAGCAAGTAAAACCTCTAC
AAATGTGGTAAAATCGAATTTTAACAAAATATTAACGCTTACAATTTCCTGATGCGGTATTTTCTCCTTA
CGCATCTGTGCGGTATTTCACACCGCATACGCGGATCTGCGCAGCACCATGGCCTGAAATAACCTCTGAA
AGAGGAACTTGGTTAGGTACCTTCTGAGGCGGAAAGAACCAGCTGTGGAATGTGTGTCAGTTAGGGTGTG
GAAAGTCCCCAGGCTCCCCAGCAGGCAGAAGTATGCAAAGCATGCATCTCAATTAGTCAGCAACCAGGTG
TGGAAAGTCCCCAGGCTCCCCAGCAGGCAGAAGTATGCAAAGCATGCATCTCAATTAGTCAGCAACCATA
GTCCCGCCCCTAACTCCGCCCATCCCGCCCCTAACTCCGCCCAGTTCCGCCCATTCTCCGCCCCATGGCT
GACTAATTTTTTTTATTTATGCAGAGGCCGAGGCCGCCTCGGCCTCTGAGCTATTCCAGAAGTAGTGAGG
AGGCTTTTTTGGAGGCCTAGGCTTTTGCAAAAAGCTTAATTAACTGTTGACAATTAATCATCGGCATAGT
ATATCGGCATAGTATAATACGACAAGGTGAGGAACTAAACCCAGGAGGCAGATCATGATTGAACAAGATG
GATTGCACGCAGGTTCTCCGGCCGCTTGGGTGGAGAGGCTATTCGGCTATGACTGGGCACAACAGACAAT
CGGCTGCTCTGATGCCGCCGTGTTCCGGCTGTCAGCGCAGGGGCGCCCGGTTCTTTTTGTCAAGACCGAC
CTGTCCGGTGCCCTGAATGAACTGCAGGACGAGGCAGCGCGGCTATCGTGGCTGGCCACGACGGGCGTTC
CTTGCGCAGCTGTGCTCGACGTTGTCACTGAAGCGGGAAGGGACTGGCTGCTATTGGGCGAAGTGCCGGG
GCAGGATCTCCTGTCATCTCACCTTGCTCCTGCCGAGAAAGTATCCATCATGGCTGATGCAATGCGGCGG
CTGCATACGCTTGATCCGGCTACCTGCCCATTCGACCACCAAGCGAAACATCGCATCGAGCGAGCACGTA
CTCGGATGGAAGCCGGTCTTGTCGATCAGGATGATCTGGACGAAGAGCATCAGGGGCTCGCGCCAGCCGA
ACTGTTCGCCAGGCTCAAGGCGCGCATGCCCGACGGCGAGGATCTCGTCGTGACCCATGGCGATGCCTGC
TTGCCGAATATCATGGTGGAAAATGGCCGCTTTTCTGGATTCATCGACTGTGGCCGGCTGGGTGTGGCGG
ACCGCTATCAGGACATAGCGTTGGCTACCCGTGATATTGCTGAAGAGCTTGGCGGCGAATGGGCTGACCG
CTTCCTCGTGCTTTACGGTATCGCCGCTCCCGATTCGCAGCGCATCGCCTTCTATCGCCTTCTTGACGAG
TTCTTCTGAGCGGGACTCTGGGGTTCGAAATGACCGACCAAGCGACGCCCAACCTGCCATCACGATGGCC
GCAATAAAATATCTTTATTTTCATTACATCTGTGTGTTGGTTTTTTGTGTGAATCGATAGCGATAAGGAT
CCTCTTTGCGCTTGCGTTTTCCCTTGTCCAGATAGCCCAGTAGCTGACATTCATCCGGGGTCAGCACCGT
TTCTGCGGACTGGCTTTCTACCCGGTATCAGCTCACTCAAAGGCGGTAATACGGTTATCCACAGAATCAG
GGGATAACGCAGGAAAGAACATGTGAGCAAAAGGCCAGCAAAAGGCCAGGAACCGTAAAAAGGCCGCGTT
GCTGGCGTTTTTCCATAGGCTCCGCCCCCCTGACGAGCATCACAAAAATCGACGCTCAAGTCAGAGGTGG
CGAAACCCGACAGGACTATAAAGATACCAGGCGTTTCCCCCTGGAAGCTCCCTCGTGCGCTCTCCTGTTC
CGACCCTGCCGCTTACCGGATACCTGTCCGCCTTTCTCCCTTCGGGAAGCGTGGCGCTTTCTCATAGCTC
ACGCTGTAGGTATCTCAGTTCGGTGTAGGTCGTTCGCTCCAAGCTGGGCTGTGTGCACGAACCCCCCGTT
CAGCCCGACCGCTGCGCCTTATCCGGTAACTATCGTCTTGAGTCCAACCCGGTAAGACACGACTTATCGC
CACTGGCAGCAGCCACTGGTAACAGGATTAGCAGAGCGAGGTATGTAGGCGGTGCTACAGAGTTCTTGAA
GTGGTGGCCTAACTACGGCTACACTAGAAGGACAGTATTTGGTATCTGCGCTCTGCTGAAGCCAGTTACC
TTCGGAAAAAGAGTTGGTAGCTCTTGATCCGGCAAACAAACCACCGCTGGTAGCGGTGGTTTTTTTGTTT
GCAAGCAGCAGATTACGCGCAGAAAAAAAGGATTTCAAGAAGATCCTTTGATCTTTTCTACGGGGTCTGA
CGCTCAGTGGAACGAAAACTCACGTTAAGGGATTTTGGTCATGAGATTATCAAAAAGGATCTTCACCTAG
ATCCTTTTATAGTCCGGAAATACAGGAACGCACGCTGGATGGCCCTTCGCTGGGATGGTGAAACCATGAA
AAATGGCAGCTTCAGTGGATTAAGTGGGGGTAATGTGGCCTGTACCCTCTGGTTGCATAGGTATTCATAC
GGTTAAAATTTATCAGGCGCGATTGCGGCAGTTTTTCGGGTGGTTTGTTGCCATTTTTACCTGTCTGCTG
CCGTGATCGCGCTGAACGCGTTTTAGCGGTGCGTACAATTAAGGGATTATGGTAAATCCACTTACTGTCT
GCCCTCGTAGCCATCGAGATAAACCGCAGTACTCCGGCCACGATGCGTCCGGCGTAGAGGATCGAGATCT
